>Addgene plasmid #75571 | MYO3B gRNA (BRDN0001147808) | addgene full sequence | sequence record 184138 | Addgene Assembled Sequence
CCCGGGTGCAAAGATGGATAAAGTTTTAAACAGAGAGGAATCTTTGCAGCTAATGGACCTTCTAGGTCTT
GAAAGGAGTGGGAATTGGCTCCGGTGCCCGTCAGTGGGCAGAGCGCACATCGCCCACAGTCCCCGAGAAG
TTGGGGGGAGGGGTCGGCAATTGATCCGGTGCCTAGAGAAGGTGGCGCGGGGTAAACTGGGAAAGTGATG
TCGTGTACTGGCTCCGCCTTTTTCCCGAGGGTGGGGGAGAACCGTATATAAGTGCAGTAGTCGCCGTGAA
CGTTCTTTTTCGCAACGGGTTTGCCGCCAGAACACAGGTAAGTGCCGTGTGTGGTTCCCGCGGGCCTGGC
CTCTTTACGGGTTATGGCCCTTGCGTGCCTTGAATTACTTCCACCTGGCTGCAGTACGTGATTCTTGATC
CCGAGCTTCGGGTTGGAAGTGGGTGGGAGAGTTCGAGGCCTTGCGCTTAAGGAGCCCCTTCGCCTCGTGC
TTGAGTTGAGGCCTGGCCTGGGCGCTGGGGCCGCCGCGTGCGAATCTGGTGGCACCTTCGCGCCTGTCTC
GCTGCTTTCGATAAGTCTCTAGCCATTTAAAATTTTTGATGACCTGCTGCGACGCTTTTTTTCTGGCAAG
ATAGTCTTGTAAATGCGGGCCAAGATCTGCACACTGGTATTTCGGTTTTTGGGGCCGCGGGCGGCGACGG
GGCCCGTGCGTCCCAGCGCACATGTTCGGCGAGGCGGGGCCTGCGAGCGCGGCCACCGAGAATCGGACGG
GGGTAGTCTCAAGCTGGCCGGCCTGCTCTGGTGCCTGGCCTCGCGCCGCCGTGTATCGCCCCGCCCTGGG
CGGCAAGGCTGGCCCGGTCGGCACCAGTTGCGTGAGCGGAAAGATGGCCGCTTCCCGGCCCTGCTGCAGG
GAGCTCAAAATGGAGGACGCGGCGCTCGGGAGAGCGGGCGGGTGAGTCACCCACACAAAGGAAAAGGGCC
TTTCCGTCCTCAGCCGTCGCTTCATGTGACTCCACGGAGTACCGGGCGCCGTCCAGGCACCTCGATTAGT
TCTCGAGCTTTTGGAGTACGTCGTCTTTAGGTTGGGGGGAGGGGTTTTATGCGATGGAGTTTCCCCACAC
TGAGTGGGTGGAGACTGAAGTTAGGCCAGCTTGGCACTTGATGTAATTCTCCTTGGAATTTGCCCTTTTT
GAGTTTGGATCTTGGTTCATTCTCAAGCCTCAGACAGTGGTTCAAAGTTTTTTTCTTCCATTTCAGGTGT
CGTGACGTACGGCCACCATGACCGAGTACAAGCCCACGGTGCGCCTCGCCACCCGCGACGACGTCCCCAG
GGCCGTACGCACCCTCGCCGCCGCGTTCGCCGACTACCCCGCCACGCGCCACACCGTCGATCCGGACCGC
CACATCGAGCGGGTCACCGAGCTGCAAGAACTCTTCCTCACGCGCGTCGGGCTCGACATCGGCAAGGTGT
GGGTCGCGGACGACGGCGCCGCCGTGGCGGTCTGGACCACGCCGGAGAGCGTCGAAGCGGGGGCGGTGTT
CGCCGAGATCGGCCCGCGCATGGCCGAGTTGAGCGGTTCCCGGCTGGCCGCGCAGCAACAGATGGAAGGC
CTCCTGGCGCCGCACCGGCCCAAGGAGCCCGCGTGGTTCCTGGCCACCGTCGGAGTCTCGCCCGACCACC
AGGGCAAGGGTCTGGGCAGCGCCGTCGTGCTCCCCGGAGTGGAGGCGGCCGAGCGCGCCGGGGTGCCCGC
CTTCCTGGAGACCTCCGCGCCCCGCAACCTCCCCTTCTACGAGCGGCTCGGCTTCACCGTCACCGCCGAC
GTCGAGGTGCCCGAAGGACCGCGCACCTGGTGCATGACCCGCAAGCCCGGTGCCTGAACGCGTTAAGTCG
ACAATCAACCTCTGGATTACAAAATTTGTGAAAGATTGACTGGTATTCTTAACTATGTTGCTCCTTTTAC
GCTATGTGGATACGCTGCTTTAATGCCTTTGTATCATGCTATTGCTTCCCGTATGGCTTTCATTTTCTCC
TCCTTGTATAAATCCTGGTTGCTGTCTCTTTATGAGGAGTTGTGGCCCGTTGTCAGGCAACGTGGCGTGG
TGTGCACTGTGTTTGCTGACGCAACCCCCACTGGTTGGGGCATTGCCACCACCTGTCAGCTCCTTTCCGG
GACTTTCGCTTTCCCCCTCCCTATTGCCACGGCGGAACTCATCGCCGCCTGCCTTGCCCGCTGCTGGACA
GGGGCTCGGCTGTTGGGCACTGACAATTCCGTGGTGTTGTCGGGGAAATCATCGTCCTTTCCTTGGCTGC
TCGCCTGTGTTGCCACCTGGATTCTGCGCGGGACGTCCTTCTGCTACGTCCCTTCGGCCCTCAATCCAGC
GGACCTTCCTTCCCGCGGCCTGCTGCCGGCTCTGCGGCCTCTTCCGCGTCTTCGCCTTCGCCCTCAGACG
AGTCGGATCTCCCTTTGGGCCGCCTCCCCGCGTCGACTTTAAGACCAATGACTTACAAGGCAGCTGTAGA
TCTTAGCCACTTTTTAAAAGAAAAGGGGGGACTGGAAGGGCTAATTCACTCCCAACGAAGACAAGATCTG
CTTTTTGCTTGTACTGGGTCTCTCTGGTTAGACCAGATCTGAGCCTGGGAGCTCTCTGGCTAACTAGGGA
ACCCACTGCTTAAGCCTCAATAAAGCTTGCCTTGAGTGCTTCAAGTAGTGTGTGCCCGTCTGTTGTGTGA
CTCTGGTAACTAGAGATCCCTCAGACCCTTTTAGTCAGTGTGGAAAATCTCTAGCAGTACGTATAGTAGT
TCATGTCATCTTATTATTCAGTATTTATAACTTGCAAAGAAATGAATATCAGAGAGTGAGAGGAACTTGT
TTATTGCAGCTTATAATGGTTACAAATAAAGCAATAGCATCACAAATTTCACAAATAAAGCATTTTTTTC
ACTGCATTCTAGTTGTGGTTTGTCCAAACTCATCAATGTATCTTATCATGTCTGGCTCTAGCTATCCCGC
CCCTAACTCCGCCCATCCCGCCCCTAACTCCGCCCAGTTCCGCCCATTCTCCGCCCCATGGCTGACTAAT
TTTTTTTATTTATGCAGAGGCCGAGGCCGCCTCGGCCTCTGAGCTATTCCAGAAGTAGTGAGGAGGCTTT
TTTGGAGGCCTAGGGACGTACCCAATTCGCCCTATAGTGAGTCGTATTACGCGCGCTCACTGGCCGTCGT
TTTACAACGTCGTGACTGGGAAAACCCTGGCGTTACCCAACTTAATCGCCTTGCAGCACATCCCCCTTTC
GCCAGCTGGCGTAATAGCGAAGAGGCCCGCACCGATCGCCCTTCCCAACAGTTGCGCAGCCTGAATGGCG
AATGGG
[124 nt withheld, positions 3367-3490]
C
[91 nt withheld, positions 3492-3582]
A
[49 nt withheld, positions 3584-3632]
CCTTTGACGTTGGAGTCCACGTTCTTT
[37 nt withheld, positions 3660-3696]
ACCCTATCTCGGTCTATTCTTTTGATTTATAAGGGATTTTGCCGATTTCGGCCTATTGGTTAAAAAATGA
GCTGATTTAACAAAAATTTAACGCGAATTTTAACAAAATATTAACGCTTACAATTTAGGTGGCACTTTTC
GGGGAAATGTGCGCGGAACCCCTATTTGTTTATTTTTCTAAATACATTCAAATATGTATCCGCTCATGAG
ACAATAACCCTGATAAATGCTTCAATAATATTGAAAAAGGAAGAGTATGAGTATTCAACATTTCCGTGTC
GCCCTTATTCCCTTTTTTGCGGCATTTTGCCTTCCTGTTTTTGCTCACCCAGAAACGCTGGTGAAAGTAA
AAGATGCTGAAGATCAGTTGGGTGCACGAGTGGGTTACATCGAACTGGATCTCAACAGCGGTAAGATCCT
TGAGAGTTTTCGCCCCGAAGAACGTTTTCCAATGATGAGCACTTTTAAAGTTCTGCTATGTGGCGCGGTA
TTATCCCGTATTGACGCCGGGCAAGAGCAACTCGGTCGCCGCATACACTATTCTCAGAATGACTTGGTTG
AGTACTCACCAGTCACAGAAAAGCATCTTACGGATGGCATGACAGTAAGAGAATTATGCAGTGCTGCCAT
AACCATGAGTGATAACACTGCGGCCAACTTACTTCTGACAACGATCGGAGGACCGAAGGAGCTAACCGCT
TTTTTGCACAACATGGGGGATCATGTAACTCGCCTTGATCGTTGGGAACCGGAGCTGAATGAAGCCATAC
CAAACGACGAGCGTGACACCACGATGCCTGTAGCAATGGCAACAACGTTGCGCAAACTATTAACTGGCGA
ACTACTTACTCTAGCTTCCCGGCAACAATTAATAGACTGGATGGAGGCGGATAAAGTTGCAGGACCACTT
CTGCGCTCGGCCCTTCCGGCTGGCTGGTTTATTGCTGATAAATCTGGAGCCGGTGAGCGTGGGTCTCGCG
GTATCATTGCAGCACTGGGGCCAGATGGTAAGCCCTCCCGTATCGTAGTTATCTACACGACGGGGAGTCA
GGCAACTATGGATGAACGAAATAGACAGATCGCTGAGATAGGTGCCTCACTGATTAAGCATTGGTAACTG
TCAGACCAAGTTTACTCATATATACTTTAGATTGATTTAAAACTTCATTTTTAATTTAAAAGGATCTAGG
TGAAGATCCTTTTTGATAATCTCATGACCAAAATCCCTTAACGTGAGTTTTCGTTCCACTGAGCGTCAGA
CCCCGTAGAAAAGATCAAAGGATCTTCTTGAGATCCTTTTTTTCTGCGCGTAATCTGCTGCTTGCAAACA
AAAAAACCACCGCTACCAGCGGTGGTTTGTTTGCCGGATCAAGAGCTACCAACTCTTTTTCCGAAGGTAA
CTGGCTTCAGCAGAGCGCAGATACCAAATACTGTTCTTCTAGTGTAGCCGTAGTTAGGCCACCACTTCAA
GAACTCTGTAGCACCGCCTACATACCTCGCTCTGCTAATCCTGTTACCAGTGGCTGCTGCCAGTGGCGAT
AAGTCGTGTCTTACCGGGTTGGACTCAAGACGATAGTTACCGGATAAGGCGCAGCGGTCGGGCTGAACGG
GGGGTTCGTGCACACAGCCCAGCTTGGAGCGAACGACCTACACCGAACTGAGATACCTACAGCGTGAGCT
ATGAGAAAGCGCCACGCTTCCCGAAGGGAGAAAGGCGGACAGGTATCCGGTAAGCGGCAGGGTCGGAACA
GGAGAGCGCACGAGGGAGCTTCCAGGGGGAAACGCCTGGTATCTTTATAGTCCTGTCGGGTTTCGCCACC
TCTGACTTGAGCGTCGATTTTTGTGATGCTCGTCAGGGGGGCGGAGCCTATGGAAAAACGCCAGCAACGC
GGCCTTTTTACGGTTCCTGGCCTTTTGCTGGCCTTTTGCTCACATGTTCTTTCCTGCGTTATCCCCTGAT
TCTGTGGATAACCGTATTACCGCCTTTGAGTGAGCTGATACCGCTCGCCGCAGCCGAACGACCGAGCGCA
GCGAGTCAGTGAGCGAGGAAGCGGAAGAGCGCCCAATACGCAAACCGCCTCTCCCCGCGCGTTGGCCGAT
TCATTAATGCAGCTGGCACGACAGGTTTCCCGACTGGAAAGCGGGCAGTGAGCGCAACGCAATTAATGTG
AGTTAGCTCACTCATTAGGCACCCCAGGCTTTACACTTTATGCTTCCGGCTCGTATGTTGTGTGGAATTG
TGAGCGGATAACAATTTCACACAGGAAACAGCTATGACCATGATTACGCCAAGCGCGCAATTAACCCTCA
CTAAAGGGAACAAAAGCTGGAGCTGCAAGCTTAATGTAGTCTTATGCAATACTCTTGTAGTCTTGCAACA
TGGTAACGATGAGTTAGCAACATGCCTTACAAGGAGAGAAAAAGCACCGTGCATGCCGATTGGTGGAAGT
AAGGTGGTACGATCGTGCCTTATTAGGAAGGCAACAGACGGGTCTGACATGGATTGGACGAACCACTGAA
TTGCCGCATTGCAGAGATATTGTATTTAAGTGCCTAGCTCGATACATAAACGGGTCTCTCTGGTTAGACC
AGATCTGAGCCTGGGAGCTCTCTGGCTAACTAGGGAACCCACTGCTTAAGCCTCAATAAAGCTTGCCTTG
AGTGCTTCAAGTAGTGTGTGCCCGTCTGTTGTGTGACTCTGGTAACTAGAGATCCCTCAGACCCTTTTAG
TCAGTGTGGAAAATCTCTAGCAGTGGCGCCCGAACAGGGACTTGAAAGCGAAAGGGAAACCAGAGGAGCT
CTCTCGACGCAGGACTCGGCTTGCTGAAGCGCGCACGGCAAGAGGCGAGGGGCGGCGACTGGTGAGTACG
CCAAAAATTTTGACTAGCGGAGGCTAGAAGGAGAGAGATGGGTGCGAGAGCGTCAGTATTAAGCGGGGGA
GAATTAGATCGCGATGGGAAAAAATTCGGTTAAGGCCAGGGGGAAAGAAAAAATATAAATTAAAACATAT
AGTATGGGCAAGCAGGGAGCTAGAACGATTCGCAGTTAATCCTGGCCTGTTAGAAACATCAGAAGGCTGT
AGACAAATACTGGGACAGCTACAACCATCCCTTCAGACAGGATCAGAAGAACTTAGATCATTATATAATA
CAGTAGCAACCCTCTATTGTGTGCATCAAAGGATAGAGATAAAAGACACCAAGGAAGCTTTAGACAAGAT
AGAGGAAGAGCAAAACAAAAGTAAGACCACCGCACAGCAAGCGGCCGCTGATCTTCAGACCTGGAGGAGG
AGATATGAGGGACAATTGGAGAAGTGAATTATATAAATATAAAGTAGTAAAAATTGAACCATTAGGAGTA
GCACCCACCAAGGCAAAGAGAAGAGTGGTGCAGAGAGAAAAAAGAGCAGTGGGAATAGGAGCTTTGTTCC
TTGGGTTCTTGGGAGCAGCAGGAAGCACTATGGGCGCAGCGTCAATGACGCTGACGGTACAGGCCAGACA
ATTATTGTCTGGTATAGTGCAGCAGCAGAACAATTTGCTGAGGGCTATTGAGGCGCAACAGCATCTGTTG
CAACTCACAGTCTGGGGCATCAAGCAGCTCCAGGCAAGAATCCTGGCTGTGGAAAGATACCTAAAGGATC
AACAGCTCCTGGGGATTTGGGGTTGCTCTGGAAAACTCATTTGCACCACTGCTGTGCCTTGGAATGCTAG
TTGGAGTAATAAATCTCTGGAACAGATTTGGAATCACACGACCTGGATGGAGTGGGACAGAGAAATTAAC
AATTACACAAGCTTAATACACTCCTTAATTGAAGAATCGCAAAACCAGCAAGAAAAGAATGAACAAGAAT
TATTGGAATTAGATAAATGGGCAAGTTTGTGGAATTGGTTTAACATAACAAATTGGCTGTGGTATATAAA
ATTATTCATAATGATAGTAGGAGGCTTGGTAGGTTTAAGAATAGTTTTTGCTGTACTTTCTATAGTGAAT
AGAGTTAGGCAGGGATATTCACCATTATCGTTTCAGACCCACCTCCCAACCCCGAGGGGACCCAGAGAGG
GCCTATTTCCCATGATTCCTTCATATTTGCATATACGATACAAGGCTGTTAGAGAGATAATTAGAATTAA
TTTGACTGTAAACACAAAGATATTAGTACAAAATACGTGACGTAGAAAGTAATAATTTCTTGGGTAGTTT
GCAGTTTTAAAATTATGTTTTAAAATGGACTATCATATGCTTACCGTAACTTGAAAGTATTTCGATTTCT
TGGCTTTATATATCTTGTGGAAAGGACGAAACACCGGATCTCATACATCTTGTACGGTTTTAGAGCTAGA
AATAGCAAGTTAAAATAAGGCTAGTCCGTTATCAACTTGAAAAAGTGGCACCGAGTCGGTGCTTTTTTAA
GCTTGGCGTAACTAGATCTTGAGACAAATGGCAGTATTCATCCACAATTTTAAAAGAAAAGGGGGGATTG
GGGGGTACAGTGCAGGGGAAAGAATAGTAGACATAATAGCAACAGACATACAAACTAAAGAATTACAAAA
ACAAATTACAAAAATTCAAAATTTTCGGGTTTATTACAGGGACAGCAGAGATCCACTTTGGCGCCGGCTC
GAGGGGG
Features (pLannotate 1.2.2; 29 found; start..end, strand, type, name):
     14..80      +  CDS            small t antigen (fragment): SV40 (simian virus 40) small t antigen
    106..317     +  promoter       EF-1α core promoter: core promoter for human elongation factor EF-1α
    318..1256    +  intron         EF-1α intron A: intron upstream of the start codon of human EF-1α
   1278..1877    +  CDS            PuroR (fragment): puromycin N-acetyltransferase; pac from Streptomyces; confers resistance to puromycin
   1893..2481    +  misc_feature   WPRE: woodchuck hepatitis virus posttranscriptional regulatory element
   2532..2551    +  misc_feature   cPPT/CTS (fragment): central polypurine tract and central termination sequence of HIV-1
   2553..2786    +  LTR            3' LTR (ΔU3): self-inactivating 3' long terminal repeat (LTR) from HIV-1
   2864..2985    +  polyA_signal   SV40 poly(A) signal: SV40 polyadenylation signal
   3025..3160    +  rep_origin     SV40 ori: SV40 origin of replication
   3181..3199    -  promoter       T7 promoter: promoter for bacteriophage T7 RNA polymerase
   3207..3362    +  CDS            lacZα (fragment): LacZα fragment of β-galactosidase; lacZ fragment
   3367..3795    +  rep_origin     f1 ori (sequence partly withheld): f1 bacteriophage origin of replication; arrow indicates direction of (+) strand synthesis
   3848..3952    +  promoter       AmpR promoter: bla
   3953..4813    +  CDS            AmpR: β-lactamase; bla; confers resistance to ampicillin, carbenicillin, and related antibiotics
   4984..5572    +  rep_origin     ori: high-copy-number ColE1/pMB1/pBR322/pUC origin of replication
   5755..5847    +  CDS            lacI (fragment): lac repressor; lacI; The lac repressor binds to the lac operator to inhibit transcription in E. coli. This inhibition can be relieved by adding lactose or isopropyl-β-D-thiogalactopyranoside (IPTG).
   5860..5881    +  protein_bind   CAP binding site: CAP binding activates transcription in the presence of cAMP. E. coli catabolite activator protein
   5896..5926    +  promoter       lac promoter: promoter for the E. coli lac operon
   5934..5950    +  protein_bind   lac operator: The lac repressor binds to the lac operator to inhibit transcription in E. coli. This inhibition can be relieved by adding lactose or isopropyl-β-D-thiogalactopyranoside (IPTG). lac repressor encoded by lacI
   5995..6013    +  promoter       T3 promoter: promoter for bacteriophage T3 RNA polymerase
   6041..6267    +  promoter       RSV promoter: Rous sarcoma virus enhancer/promoter
   6268..6448    +  LTR            5' LTR (truncated): truncated 5' long terminal repeat (LTR) from HIV-1
   6495..6620    +  misc_feature   HIV-1 Ψ: packaging signal of human immunodeficiency virus type 1
   6604..6967    +  CDS            HIV-1 gag (fragment): gag protein from human immunodeficiency virus 1; gag
   7113..7346    +  misc_feature   RRE: The Rev response element (RRE) of HIV-1 allows for Rev-dependent mRNA export from the nucleus to the cytoplasm.
   7723..7749    +  CDS            Rev (fragment): human immunodeficiency virus 1 (HIV-1) Rev protein; rev; enhances nuclear export of unspliced and incompletely spliced viral mRNAs
   7753..7993    +  promoter       U6 promoter: RNA polymerase III promoter for human U6 snRNA
   8023..8098    +  misc_RNA       gRNA scaffold: guide RNA scaffold for the Streptococcus pyogenes CRISPR/Cas9 system
   8154..8271    +  misc_feature   cPPT/CTS: central polypurine tract and central termination sequence of HIV-1
