[The description below was written by a language model from this plasmid's Addgene catalogue record and pLannotate feature annotations shown in this document.]
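Description:
MYO3B gRNA (BRDN0001147808) is a third-generation lentiviral CRISPR guide plasmid built on the lentiGuide-Puro backbone. It delivers a single guide RNA against human MYO3B into mammalian cells. In bacteria it is maintained at high copy through a ColE1/pUC-type origin and selected with ampicillin via the β-lactamase gene. An f1 origin, an SV40 origin and residual lac, T7 and T3 elements are carried over from the parental cloning vector.

The transfer cassette begins with an RSV promoter fused to a truncated HIV-1 5' LTR, which makes genomic RNA production Tat-independent. This is followed by the Ψ packaging signal with a partial gag region, the Rev response element and a cPPT/CTS, and it ends in a self-inactivating ΔU3 3' LTR with a downstream SV40 polyadenylation signal. There are two expression units within this frame. In the first, a human U6 RNA polymerase III promoter drives the MYO3B-specific spacer joined to the Streptococcus pyogenes Cas9 guide scaffold. In the second, the EF-1α core promoter with its intron A drives puromycin N-acetyltransferase, so transduced cells can be selected with puromycin. A WPRE after the resistance gene enhances transcript expression.

The plasmid carries no Cas9, so it has to be paired with a separate Cas9 vector such as lentiCas9-Blast or used in cells that already express the nuclease. The guide was designed against two MYO3B reference transcripts and belongs to a human kinome gRNA collection associated with work on optimised sgRNA design. Its typical use is Cas9-mediated knockout of MYO3B. The record lists the cloning method as unknown.
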