Addgene plasmid #75571: MYO3B gRNA (BRDN0001147808)
Purpose: 3rd generation lentiviral gRNA plasmid targeting human MYO3B
Depositing lab: John Doench & David Root. Depositing organization: Broad Institute. Publication: Optimized sgRNA design to maximize activity and minimize off-target effects of CRISPR-Cas9. Doench JG, Fusi N, Sullender M, Hegde M, Vaimberg EW, Donovan KF, Smith I, Tothova Z, Wilen C, Orchard R, Virgin HW, Listgarten J, Root DE. Nat Biotechnol. 2016 Jan 18. doi: 10.1038/nbt.3437. PubMed 26780180.
Backbone
  Vector backbone: lentiGuide-Puro
  Backbone manufacturer: Zhang Lab (Addgene plasmid # 52963)
  Vector type: Mammalian Expression, Lentiviral, CRISPR
  Selectable markers: Puromycin
Growth in bacteria
  Bacterial resistance: Ampicillin, 100 μg/mL
  Growth temperature: 37°C
  Growth strain: DH5alpha
  Copy number: High Copy
Gene/Insert
  Gene/Insert name: MYO3B (alt names: MYO3B; NM_001083615.3)
  gRNA/shRNA sequence: GATCTCATACATCTTGTACG
  Species: H. sapiens (human)
  Entrez Gene: MYO3B
  Promoter: hU6
  Cloning method: Unknown
  Sequencing primers: 5′ U6-F; 3′ pS2-R
Terms and licenses: Academic/Nonprofit Terms; Industry Terms: Not Available to Industry
Depositor comments: The gRNA was designed to target the following Genbank reference sequence(s): NM_001083615.3,NM_138995.4. Note that this plasmid does NOT contain Cas9. It should be used in conjunction with lentiCas9-Blast (Addgene #52962) or otherwise with cell lines already expressing Cas9. Browse the full kinome gRNA library at http://www.addgene.org/pooled-library/broadgpp-human-kinome/ or visit http://www.broadinstitute.org/rnai/public/ for detailed protocols and information.
How to cite: MYO3B gRNA (BRDN0001147808) was a gift from John Doench & David Root (Addgene plasmid # 75571 ; http://n2t.net/addgene:75571 ; RRID:Addgene_75571)
