>Addgene plasmid #75571 | MYO3B gRNA (BRDN0001147808) | depositor partial sequence | sequence record 143031 | Target Sequence
GATCTCATACATCTTGTACG
