>Addgene plasmid #75571 | MYO3B gRNA (BRDN0001147808) | addgene partial sequence | sequence record 184137 | hU6-F
GTAGAAAGTAATAATTTCTTGGGTAGTTTGCAGTTTTAAAATTATGTTTTAAAATGGACTATCATATGCT
TACCGTAACTTGAAAGTATTTCGATTTCTTGGCTTTATATATCTTGTGGAAAGGACGAAACACCGGATCT
CATACATCTTGTACGGTTTTAGAGCTAGAAATAGCAAGTTAAAATAAGGCTAGTCCGTTATCAACTTGAA
AAAGTGGCACCGAGTCGGTGCTTTTTTAAGCTTGGCGTAACTAGATCTTGAGACAAATGGCAGTATTCAT
CCACAATTTTAAAAGAAAAGGGGGGATTGGGGGGTACAGTGCAGGGGAAAGAATAGTAGACATAATAGCA
ACAGACATACAAACTAAAGAATTACAAAAACAAATTACAAAAATTCAAAATTTTCGGGTTTATTACAGGG
ACAGCAGAGATCCACTTTGGCGCCGGCTCGAGGGGGCCCGGGTGCAAAGATGGATAAAGTTTTAAACAGA
GAGGAATCTTTGCAGCTAATGGACCTTCTAGGTCTTGAAAGGAGTGGGAATTGGCTCCGGTGCCCGTCAG
TGGGCAGAGC
